>Addgene plasmid #193939 | pBa.FRB-3myc-KAP3B | addgene full sequence | sequence record 380567 | Addgene Partial NGS Result
TCGAGGTGAGCCCCACGTTCTGCTTCACTCTCCCCATCTCCCCCCCCTCCCCACCCCCAATTTTGTATTT
ATTTATTTTTTAATTATTTTGTGCAGCGATGGGGGCGGGGGGGGGGGGGGCGCGCGCCAGGCGGGGCGGG
GCGGGGCGAGGGGCGGGGCGGGGCGAGGCGGAGAGGTGCGGCGGCAGCCAATCAGAGCGGCGCGCTCCGA
AAGTTTCCTTTTATGGCGAGGCGGCGGCGGCGGCGGCCCTATAAAAAGCGAAGCGCGCGGCGGGCGGGAG
TCGCTGCGCGCTGCCTTCGCCCCGTGCCCCGCTCCGCCGCCGCCTCGCGCCGCCCGCCCCGGCTCTGACT
GACCGCGTTACTCCCACAGGTGAGCGGGCGGGACGGCCCTTCTCCTCCGGGCTGTAATTAGCGCTTGGTT
TAATGACGGCTCGTTTCTTTTCTGTGGCTGCGTGAAAGCCTTAAAGGGCTCCGGGAGGGCCCTTTGTGCG
GGGGGGAGCGGCTCGGGGGGTGCGTGCGTGTGTGTGTGCGTGGGGAGCGCCGCGTGCGGCTCCGCGCTGC
CCGGCGGCTGTGAGCGCTGCGGGCGCGGCGCGGGGCTTTGTGCGCTCCGCAGTGTGCGCGAGGGGAGCGC
GGCCGGGGGCGGTGCCCCGCGGTGCGGGGGGGGCTGCGAGGGGAACAAAGGCTGCGTGCGGGGTGTGTGC
GTGGGGGGGTGAGCAGGGGGTGTGGGCGCGGCGGTCGGGCTGTAACCCCCCCCTGCACCCCCCTCCCCGA
GTTGCTGAGCACGGCCCGGCTTCGGGTGCGGGGCTCCGTGCGGGGCGTGGCGCGGGGCTCGCCGTGCCGG
GCGGGGGGTGGCGGCAGGTGGGGGTGCCGGGCGGGGCGGGGCCGCCTCGGGCCGGGGAGGGCTCGGGGGA
GGGGCGCGGCGGCCCCCGGAGCGCCGGCGGCTGTCGAGGCGCGGCGAGCCGCAGCCATTGCCTTTTATGG
TAATCGTGCGAGAGGGCGCAGGGACTTCCTTTGTCCCAAATCTGTGCGGAGCCGAAATCTGGGAGGCGCC
GCCGCACCCCCTCTAGCGGGCGCGGGGCGAAGCGGTGCGGCGCCGGCAGGAAGGAAATGGGCGGGGAGGG
CCTTCGTGCGTCGCCGCGCCGCCGTCCCCTTCTCCATCTCCAGCCTCGGGGCTGTCCGCAGGGGGACGGC
TGCCTTCGGGGGGGACGGGGCAGGGCGGGGTTCGGCTTCTGGCGTGTGACCGGCGGGGTTTATATCTTCC
CTTCTCTGTTCCTCCGCAGCCCCCAAGCTTGGCGCGCCTAGGCCTACCATGGCTTCCAGAATCCTCTGGC
ATGAGATGTGGCATGAAGGCCTGGAAGAGGCATCTCGTTTGTACTTTGGGGAAAGGAACGTGAAAGGCAT
GTTTGAGGTGCTGGAGCCCTTGCATGCTATGATGGAACGGGGCCCCCAGACTCTGAAGGAAACATCCTTT
AATCAGGCCTATGGTCGAGATTTAATGGAGGCCCAAGAGTGGTGCAGGAAGTACATGAAATCAGGGAATG
TCAAGGACCTCCTCCAAGCCTGGGACCTCTATTATCATGTGTTCCGACGAATCTCAAAGACTAGTTATCC
GTACGACGTACCAGACTACGCACAGAAGCTGATCTCAGAGGAGGACCTGCAAAAACTTATTTCTGAAGAG
GATCTGCAAAAACTTATTTCTGAAGAAGATCTGGGCGGAGGATCCGGAGGCGGCTCTGGCGGAGGGCTGT
ACAAGATGCAAGGGGAGGACGCCAGATACCTCAAAAGGAAAGTTAAAGGAGGGAATATAGACGTGCATCC
ATCAGAAAAAGCACTCATTGTTCACTATGAAGTGGAAGCTACCATTCTTGGAGAAATGGGGGACCCCATG
TTGGGAGAACGAAAAGAATGTCAAAAAATCATTCGACTTAAGAGTCTCAATGCCAACACAGATATAACTT
CCCTGGCAAGGAAGGTGGTTGAAGAATGTAAACTCATTCATCCTTCAAAACTAAATGAGGTAGAACAGCT
GTTGTACTATCTACAGAACCGCCGTGATTCATTGTCAGGAAAAGAGAAAAAAGAAAAATCAAGCAAGCCT
AAAGATCCACCTCCTTTTGAAGGAATGGAGATTGATGAAGTTGCTAACATTAATGACATGGATGAATATA
TTGAGTTATTATATGAAGATATTCCTGACAAAGTTCGGGGTTCTGCTTTGATCCTGCAGCTTGCTCGAAA
TCCTGATAACTTGGAAGAACTACTATTGAATGAAACTGCCCTTGGTGCATTAGCAAGGGTCCTGAGAGAA
GACTGGAAGCAAAGTGTCGAGTTAGCTACAAACATAATTTACATCTTTTTTTGTTTCTCCAGCTTTTCTC
AATTTCATGGACTTATTACTCACTATAAAATTGGAGCTCTGTGTATGAATATTATTGATCATGAGTTAAA
AAGACATGAGCTTTGGCAAGAAGAACTCTCAAAGAAGAAGAAAGCTGTTGATGAAGACCCTGAAAACCAA
ACCTTGAGAAAGGATTATGAAAAAACCTTTAAAAAGTACCAGGGGCTTGTGGTAAAACAGGAACAGCTAT
TACGAGTTGCTCTTTATTTGCTTCTGAATCTTGCTGAGGATACTCGTACCGAACTGAAAATGAGGAACAA
GAACATAGTTCACATGTTGGTGAAAGCCCTTGATCGGGACAATTTTGAGCTGCTAATTTTAGTTGTGTCA
TTCTTGAAGAAACTCAGCATTTTTATGGAGAATAAAAATGATATGGTGGAAATGGATATTGTTGAAAAAC
TGGTGAAAATGATACCTTGTGAGCATGAAGACCTGCTGAATATCACCCTCCGACTTTTACTAAACCTATC
CTTTGACACAGGACTGAGGAATAAGATGGTACAAGTTGGACTGCTTCCCAAGCTCACTGCACTCCTAGGC
AATGACAACTACAAACAAATAGCAATGTGTGTTCTTTACCACATAAGCATGGATGACCGCTTTAAATCAA
TGTTTGCATACACTGACTGTATACCACAGTTAATGAAGATGCTGTTTGAATGTTCAGATGAACGAATTGA
CTTGGAACTCATTTCTTTCTGCATTAATCTTGCTGCTAACAAAAGAAACGTTCAGCTTATCTGTGAAGGA
AATGGGCTGAAGATGCTCATGAAGAGGGCTCTGAAGTTTAAGGATCCATTGCTGATGAAAATGATTAGAA
ACATTTCTCAGCATGATGGACCAACTAAAAATCTGTTTATTGATTATGTTGGGGACCTTGCAGCCCAGAT
CTCTAATGATGAAGAAGAGGAGTTTGTGATTGAATGTTTGGGAACTCTTGCAAACTTGACCATTCCAGAC
TTAGACTGGGAATTGGTTCTTAAAGAATATAAGTTGGTTCCATACCTCAAGGATAAACTAAAACCAGGTG
CTGCAGAAGATGATCTTGTTTTAGAAGTGGTTATAATGATTGGAACTGTATCCATGGATGACTCTTGTGC
TGCATTGCTAGCCAAATCTGGCATAATCCCTGCACTCATTGAATTGCTAAATGCTCAACAAGAAGATGAT
GAATTTGTGTGTCAGATAATTTATGTCTTCTACCAGATGGTTTTCCACCAAGCCACAAGAGACGTCATAA
TCAAGGAAACACAGGCTCCAGCATATCTCATAGACCTAATGCATGATAAGAATAATGAAATCCGAAAGGT
CTGTGATAATACATTAGATATTATAGCGGAATATGATGAAGAATGGGCTAAGAAAATTCAGAGTGAAAAG
TTTCGCTGGCATAACTCTCAGTGGCTGGAGATGGTAGAGAGTCGTCAGATGGATGAGAGTGAGCAGTACT
TGTATGGTGATGATCGAATTGAGCCATACATTCATGAAGGAGATATTCTCGAAAGACCTGACCTTTTCTA
CAACTCAGATGGATTAATTGCCTCTGAAGGAGCCATAAGTCCCGATTTCTTCAATGATTACCACCTTCAA
AATGGAGATGTTGTTGGGCAGCATTCATTTCCTGGCAGCACTTTTCATCCAAGGATTTCAAAGTGCTTTA
CAAATACGCACTAACGGACCGTCTAATCTAGATAAGTAATGATCATAATCAGCCATATCACATCTGTAGA
GGTTTTACTTGCTTTAAAAAACCTCCCACACCTCCCCCTGAACCTGAAACATAAAATGAATGCAATTGTT
GTTGTTAACTTGTTTATTGCAGCTTATAATGGTTACAAATAAAGCAATAGCATCACAAATTTCACAAATA
AAGCATTTTTTTCACTGCATTCTAGTTGTGGTTTGTCCAAACTCATCAATGTATCTTATCATGTCTGGAT
CCCCGGGTACCGAGCTCGAATTCGTAATCATGTCATAGCTGTTTCCTGTGTGAAATTGTTATCCGCTCAC
AATTCCACACAACATACGAGCCGGAAGCATAAAGTGTAAAGCCTGGGGTGCCTAATGAGTGAGCTAACTC
ACATTAATTGCGTTGCGCTCACTGCCCGCTTTCCAGTCGGGAAACCTGTCGTGCCAGCTGCATTAATGAA
TCGGCCAACGCGCGGGGAGAGGCGGTTTGCGTATTGGGCGCTCTTCCGCTTCCTCGCTCACTGACTCGCT
GCGCTCGGTCGTTCGGCTGCGGCGAGCGGTATCAGCTCACTCAAAGGCGGTAATACGGTTATCCACAGAA
TCAGGGGATAACGCAGGAAAGAACATGTGAGCAAAAGGCCAGCAAAAGGCCAGGAACCGTAAAAAGGCCG
CGTTGCTGGCGTTTTTCCATAGGCTCCGCCCCCCTGACGAGCATCACAAAAATCGACGCTCAAGTCAGAG
GTGGCGAAACCCGACAGGACTATAAAGATACCAGGCGTTTCCCCCTGGAAGCTCCCTCGTGCGCTCTCCT
GTTCCGACCCTGCCGCTTACCGGATACCTGTCCGCCTTTCTCCCTTCGGGAAGCGTGGCGCTTTCTCATA
GCTCACGCTGTAGGTATCTCAGTTCGGTGTAGGTCGTTCGCTCCAAGCTGGGCTGTGTGCACGAACCCCC
CGTTCAGCCCGACCGCTGCGCCTTATCCGGTAACTATCGTCTTGAGTCCAACCCGGTAAGACACGACTTA
TCGCCACTGGCAGCAGCCACTGGTAACAGGATTAGCAGAGCGAGGTATGTAGGCGGTGCTACAGAGTTCT
TGAAGTGGTGGCCTAACTACGGCTACACTAGAAGAACAGTATTTGGTATCTGCGCTCTGCTGAAGCCAGT
TACCTTCGGAAAAAGAGTTGGTAGCTCTTGATCCGGCAAACAAACCACCGCTGGTAGCGGTGGTTTTTTT
GTTTGCAAGCAGCAGATTACGCGCAGAAAAAAAGGATCTCAAGAAGATCCTTTGATCTTTTCTACGGGGT
CTGACGCTCAGTGGAACGAAAACTCACGTTAAGGGATTTTGGTCATGAGATTATCAAAAAGGATCTTCAC
CTAGATCCTTTTAAATTAAAAATGAAGTTTTAAATCAATCTAAAGTATATATGAGTAAACTTGGTCTGAC
AGTTACCAATGCTTAATCAGTGAGGCACCTATCTCAGCGATCTGTCTATTTCGTTCATCCATAGTTGCCT
GACTCCCCGTCGTGTAGATAACTACGATACGGGAGGGCTTACCATCTGGCCCCAGTGCTGCAATGATACC
GCGAGACCCACGCTCACCGGCTCCAGATTTATCAGCAATAAACCAGCCAGCCGGAAGGGCCGAGCGCAGA
AGTGGTCCTGCAACTTTATCCGCCTCCATCCAGTCTATTAATTGTTGCCGGGAAGCTAGAGTAAGTAGTT
CGCCAGTTAATAGTTTGCGCAACGTTGTTGCCATTGCTACAGGCATCGTGGTGTCACGCTCGTCGTTTGG
TATGGCTTCATTCAGCTCCGGTTCCCAACGATCAAGGCGAGTTACATGATCCCCCATGTTGTGCAAAAAA
GCGGTTAGCTCCTTCGGTCCTCCGATCGTTGTCAGAAGTAAGTTGGCCGCAGTGTTATCACTCATGGTTA
TGGCAGCACTGCATAATTCTCTTACTGTCATGCCATCCGTAAGATGCTTTTCTGTGACTGGTGAGTACTC
AACCAAGTCATTCTGAGAATAGTGTATGCGGCGACCGAGTTGCTCTTGCCCGGCGTCAATACGGGATAAT
ACCGCGCCACATAGCAGAACTTTAAAAGTGCTCATCATTGGAAAACGTTCTTCGGGGCGAAAACTCTCAA
GGATCTTACCGCTGTTGAGATCCAGTTCGATGTAACCCACTCGTGCACCCAACTGATCTTCAGCATCTTT
TACTTTCACCAGCGTTTCTGGGTGAGCAAAAACAGGAAGGCAAAATGCCGCAAAAAAGGGAATAAGGGCG
ACACGGAAATGTTGAATACTCATACTCTTCCTTTTTCAATATTATTGAAGCATTTATCAGGGTTATTGTC
TCATGAGCGGATACATATTTGAATGTATTTAGAAAAATAAACAAATAGGGGTTCCGCGCACATTTCCCCG
AAAAGTGCCACCTGACGTCTAAGAAACCATTATTATCATGACATTAACCTATAAAAATAGGCGTATCACG
AGGCCCTTTCGTCTCGCGCGTTTCGGTGATGACGGTGAAAACCTCTGACACATGCAGCTCCCGGAGACGG
TCACAGCTTGTCTGTAAGCGGATGCCGGGAGCAGACAAGCCCGTCAGGGCGCGTCAGCGGGTGTTGGCGG
GTGTCGGGGCTGGCTTAACTATGCGGCATCAGAGCAGATTGTACTGAGAGTGCACCATATGCGGTGTGAA
ATACCGCACAGATGCGTAAGGAGAAAATACCGCATCAGGCGCCATTCGCCATTCAGGCTGCGCAACTGTT
GGGAAGGGCGATCGGTGCGGGCCTCTTCGCTATTACGCCAGCTGGCGAAAGGGGGATGTGCTGCAAGGCG
ATTAAGTTGGGTAACGCCAGGGTTTTCCCAGTCACGACGTTGTAAAACGACGGCCAGTGCCAAGTTGGGA
TCTTTGCATTGGCCCACGGCTCTCAGGATGGGGATGCTCCCCTTCAGCACCCGGTTCCCCTTGGAAACTG
ATGGTCCTGGCTCTGTGGCATGGCAGTGGCACTGTGAGGAGCCCCCTACCAGCAGCACACAGTGGGGTTG
GCACTGCCACGCTCCGGATGCCGCGCTCTGATCCAACCCCATAATCAAGGGAACCCGAATTGCCCCATCA
TTGCCCCCACCACCCCCATCCTGCCGGGCCCTCACACCCCACGCTGCCTTCTGGTGACATTCCCCAGCCC
AAACCCACGGCTTCATGGCTACCGCGGGGCATTTCCCATTGCCGCCCCATTATCAGCTCTGCACACCTCC
CGCTGTACCCATGCCTCGTGGCTGCCCTTCTTTGACGTATAATCTTCTAATTAATACCCGGCCTTGTCAA
AGTGGAGCACAAACGTTAATTAATTCCCCAGCAGGCAGGTAATTAACAGTGTGACTCCCTTTTTGCTGCG
AGTGGGGCTGATACAGAGAGATGTGGCACTATGGAGCCCACGGGGTCCTGGCACTGGGTGCCCACGGAGG
TCCCCATGTGCTGCAGTGTCACCGCCTCCGAGGAGACAGTATTGTCCCTGCGGTGTCCCTGCAGCTCAGC
TCTGTCCACAGGGCCACCTCCAGTTTGGAGGGGACACAATGCAGCCCCGATGCAACCCATCCTCGCAGCA
TCCCAGGGACAAAGACCCCACTGCAAGACCGCACACAGGGCTGGGTCCCGCTCCCCTAATATCTACAGTG
CTTCTTGCATGGCCCCTTAATCAATGCAGTTAATCAGCATGCGCTCATGCACCGCTCTGGAGCTGCAAAG
CCCCTCGCAGCGCTGCTCACCAACACCGCGCACCGCCCCGGCCCAGCCTGCAGCACGCGCTGCAAACAGG
AAAGAAACAAAATATTGCCCAAATGTAGGCAAAGGCATTCGGCTGCCTTGACCTCCGCCGGGCCGGGCCC
TGCCTGACTCAGCTCCTTACTCAGCGCTCGCTTCCTCCCTCCGGCTGCCACCGCCGCAGCGCACACCCTG
ACAAAGAGTGGCCCTTAACGGGCTCTGAGGTGCACCCAGCAGTGCACTCAGCAGTCCAAGGGCCGGCCTG
GAGGTTTGCACCGCTACGTGCTGACATTAGCATTGAACTTGGCCCTGGGTAGTGCTGCAGGCCGGGCGGG
GTGGGTGTAGAGAGTGCAGCGCGCGTTGCACCCGGTGCCCCTTCCCCTCCCTTGCATCCCAGCAGGCTGC
ACCCCAGCACCAGGCCCGTGCATGCATGCTCCTGGTGTTATTGCAGCCTGGTGCATGCATGCGTCTTGAT
GGTGCAGCGCTGTGCATGCATCCTCCTTGGTGTGTAGCAGTCTAGTGCATGCATACCCCTCGGTGTTATT
GCTGCTCTGTGCACGCACGCTCATTGTATCACTTCATCCCAGTGCATGCACTCACACTGGAGCGATTGCT
GCTCGGTGCACGCACACTCATTGTATCACTGCAGCTCAGTGGCTGCACGCACACCGGTGTTATTGCTGCT
CGGTGCGTGCATGCACATCAGTGTCGCTGCAGCTCAGTGCATGCACGCTCATTGCCCATCGCTATCCCTG
CCTCTCCTGCTGGCGCTCCCCGGGAGGTGACTTCAAGGGGACCGCAGGACCACCTCGGGGGTGGGGGGAG
GGCTGCACACGCGGACCCCGCTCCCCCTCCCCAACAAAGCACTGTGGAATCAAAAAGGGGGGAGGGGGGA
TGGAGGGGCGCGTCACACCCCCGCCCCACACCCTCACC
Features (pLannotate 1.2.2; 16 found; start..end, strand, type, name):
      1..276     +  promoter       chicken β-actin promoter: No description available
    277..1246    +  intron         chimeric intron: chimera between introns from chicken β-actin and rabbit β-globin
   1321..1599    +  CDS            FRB*: T2098L mutant of FKBP-rapamycin binding domain of human FRAP binds synthetic ligands such as AP21967
   1756..4029    +  CDS            KIFAP3: KIFA3_HUMAN - Also known as KIF3AP, SMAP. Experimental evidence at protein level: Swiss-Prot protein existence level 1. Involved in tethering the chromosomes to the spindle pole and in chromosome movement. Binds to the tail domain of the KIF3A/KIF3B heterodimer to form a heterotrimeric KIF3 complex and may regulate the membrane binding of this complex (By similarity). From Homo sapiens (Human).
   4099..4184    +  CDS            large T antigen (fragment): large T antigen from SV40 (simian virus 40)
   4207..4341    +  polyA_signal   SV40 poly(A) signal: SV40 polyadenylation signal
   4396..4412    -  protein_bind   lac operator: The lac repressor binds to the lac operator to inhibit transcription in E. coli. This inhibition can be relieved by adding lactose or isopropyl-β-D-thiogalactopyranoside (IPTG). lac repressor encoded by lacI
   4420..4450    -  promoter       lac promoter: promoter for the E. coli lac operon
   4465..4486    -  protein_bind   CAP binding site: CAP binding activates transcription in the presence of cAMP. E. coli catabolite activator protein
   4499..4591    -  CDS            lacI (fragment): lac repressor; lacI; The lac repressor binds to the lac operator to inhibit transcription in E. coli. This inhibition can be relieved by adding lactose or isopropyl-β-D-thiogalactopyranoside (IPTG).
   4774..5362    -  rep_origin     ori: high-copy-number ColE1/pMB1/pBR322/pUC origin of replication
   5533..6393    -  CDS            AmpR: β-lactamase; bla; confers resistance to ampicillin, carbenicillin, and related antibiotics
   6394..6498    -  promoter       AmpR promoter: bla
   6593..6628    +  CDS            rop (fragment): Rop protein, which maintains plasmids at low copy number; rop
   6730..6829    +  misc_feature   bom (fragment): basis of mobility region from pBR322
   6835..6989    -  CDS            lacZα (fragment): LacZα fragment of β-galactosidase; lacZ fragment
