[The description below was written by a language model from this plasmid's Addgene catalogue record and pLannotate feature annotations shown in this document.]
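Description:
pBa.FRB-3myc-KAP3B is a mammalian expression plasmid built on the pBeta Actin-3myc-FRB backbone that produces human KAP3B (gene KIFAP3), the adaptor subunit that binds the tail of heterotrimeric Kinesin-2 motors. Transcription is driven by the chicken β-actin promoter followed by a chimeric chicken β-actin/rabbit β-globin intron, which generally improves transcript processing and expression, and is terminated by an SV40 polyadenylation signal preceded by a short SV40 large T antigen remnant. In bacteria the plasmid is maintained by a high-copy ColE1/pUC-type origin and selected with ampicillin through β-lactamase. The remaining annotated pieces (lac promoter/operator, CAP site, and fragments of lacI, lacZα, rop and bom) are vestiges of the cloning vector and have no role in the payload. The depositor notes that the pBa backbone is prone to recombination.

The open reading frame places an FRB domain at the N terminus of KAP3B. The annotation identifies it as FRB*, the T2098L mutant of the FKBP-rapamycin binding domain, which also accepts synthetic rapamycin analogues. The construct name and backbone indicate a triple myc epitope between FRB and KAP3B; the feature table does not annotate it, although there is an unannotated gap between the two coding segments where it would sit. FRB fusions are normally used for chemically induced dimerization with an FKBP-tagged partner, so this construct would allow KAP3B to be linked on demand to another protein or organelle, with myc available for detection. The record itself states only mammalian expression of KAP3B, in the context of work on KAP as the neuronal organelle adaptor for KIF3AB and KIF3AC. The sequence record is labelled a partial NGS result.
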