Addgene plasmid #193939: pBa.FRB-3myc-KAP3B
Purpose: Mammalian expression of KAP 3B
Depositing lab: Marvin Bentley. Depositing organization: Rensselaer Polytechnic Institute. Publication: KAP is the neuronal organelle adaptor for Kinesin-2 KIF3AB and KIF3AC. Garbouchian A, Montgomery A, Gilbert SP, Bentley M. Mol Biol Cell. 2022 Oct 6:mbcE22080336. doi: 10.1091/mbc.E22-08-0336. PubMed 36200888.
Backbone
  Vector backbone: pBeta Actin-3myc-FRB
  Vector type: Mammalian Expression
Growth in bacteria
  Bacterial resistance: Ampicillin, 100 μg/mL
  Growth temperature: 37°C
  Growth strain: NEB Stable
  Copy number: High Copy
Gene/Insert
  Gene/Insert name: KAP 3B
  Species: H. sapiens (human)
  Insert size (bp): 2320
  Entrez Gene: KIFAP3 (a.k.a. FLA3, KAP-1, KAP-3, KAP3, SMAP, Smg-GDS, dJ190I16.1)
  Promoter: Chicken Beta actin
  Tag / fusion protein: FRB (N terminal on backbone)
  Cloning method: Restriction Enzyme; 5′ cloning site Unknown (unknown if destroyed)
Terms and licenses: Academic/Nonprofit Terms; Industry Terms: Not Available to Industry
Depositor comments: pBa vector is susceptible to recombination and should not be grown in fast growing bacteria or cloned using recombination.
How to cite: pBa.FRB-3myc-KAP3B was a gift from Marvin Bentley (Addgene plasmid # 193939 ; http://n2t.net/addgene:193939 ; RRID:Addgene_193939)
