>Addgene plasmid #193939 | pBa.FRB-3myc-KAP3B | depositor partial sequence | sequence record 375775 | KAP3B
GATGCAAGGGGAGGACGCCAGATACCTCAAAAGGAAAGTTAAAGGAGGGAATATAGACGTGCATCCATCA
GAAAAAGCACTCATTGTTCACTATGAAGTGGAAGCTACCATTCTTGGAGAAATGGGGGACCCCATGTTGG
GAGAACGAAAAGAATGTCAAAAAATCATTCGACTTAAGAGTCTCAATGCCAACACAGATATAACTTCCCT
GGCAAGGAAGGTGGTTGAAGAATGTAAACTCATTCATCCTTCAAAACTAAATGAGGTAGAACAGCTGTTG
TACTATCTACAGAACCGCCGTGATTCATTGTCAGGAAAAGAGAAAAAAGAAAAATCAAGCAAGCCTAAAG
ATCCACCTCCTTTTGAAGGAATGGAGATTGATGAAGTTGCTAACATTAATGACATGGATGAATATATTGA
GTTATTATATGAAGATATTCCTGACAAAGTTCGGGGTTCTGCTTTGATCCTGCAGCTTGCTCGAAATCCT
GATAACTTGGAAGAACTACTATTGAATGAAACTGCCCTTGGTGCATTAGCAAGGGTCCTGAGAGAAGACT
GGAAGCAAAGTGTCGAGTTAGCTACAAACATAATTTACATCTTTTTTTGTTTCTCCAGCTTTTCTCAATT
TCATGGACTTATTACTCACTATAAAATTGGAGCTCTGTGTATGAATATTATTGATCATGAGTTAAAAAGA
CATGAGCTTTGGCAAGAAGAACTCTCAAAGAAGAAGAAAGCTGTTGATGAAGACCCTGAAAACCAAACCT
TGAGAAAGGATTATGAAAAAACCTTTAAAAAGTACCAGGGGCTTGTGGTAAAACAGGAACAGCTATTACG
AGTTGCTCTTTATTTGCTTCTGAATCTTGCTGAGGATACTCGTACCGAACTGAAAATGAGGAACAAGAAC
ATAGTTCACATGTTGGTGAAAGCCCTTGATCGGGACAATTTTGAGCTGCTAATTTTAGTTGTGTCATTCT
TGAAGAAACTCAGCATTTTTATGGAGAATAAAAATGATATGGTGGAAATGGATATTGTTGAAAAACTGGT
GAAAATGATACCTTGTGAGCATGAAGACCTGCTGAATATCACCCTCCGACTTTTACTAAACCTATCCTTT
GACACAGGACTGAGGAATAAGATGGTACAAGTTGGACTGCTTCCCAAGCTCACTGCACTCCTAGGCAATG
ACAACTACAAACAAATAGCAATGTGTGTTCTTTACCACATAAGCATGGATGACCGCTTTAAATCAATGTT
TGCATACACTGACTGTATACCACAGTTAATGAAGATGCTGTTTGAATGTTCAGATGAACGAATTGACTTG
GAACTCATTTCTTTCTGCATTAATCTTGCTGCTAACAAAAGAAACGTTCAGCTTATCTGTGAAGGAAATG
GGCTGAAGATGCTCATGAAGAGGGCTCTGAAGTTTAAGGATCCATTGCTGATGAAAATGATTAGAAACAT
TTCTCAGCATGATGGACCAACTAAAAATCTGTTTATTGATTATGTTGGGGACCTTGCAGCCCAGATCTCT
AATGATGAAGAAGAGGAGTTTGTGATTGAATGTTTGGGAACTCTTGCAAACTTGACCATTCCAGACTTAG
ACTGGGAATTGGTTCTTAAAGAATATAAGTTGGTTCCATACCTCAAGGATAAACTAAAACCAGGTGCTGC
AGAAGATGATCTTGTTTTAGAAGTGGTTATAATGATTGGAACTGTATCCATGGATGACTCTTGTGCTGCA
TTGCTAGCCAAATCTGGCATAATCCCTGCACTCATTGAATTGCTAAATGCTCAACAAGAAGATGATGAAT
TTGTGTGTCAGATAATTTATGTCTTCTACCAGATGGTTTTCCACCAAGCCACAAGAGACGTCATAATCAA
GGAAACACAGGCTCCAGCATATCTCATAGACCTAATGCATGATAAGAATAATGAAATCCGAAAGGTCTGT
GATAATACATTAGATATTATAGCGGAATATGATGAAGAATGGGCTAAGAAAATTCAGAGTGAAAAGTTTC
GCTGGCATAACTCTCAGTGGCTGGAGATGGTAGAGAGTCGTCAGATGGATGAGAGTGAGCAGTACTTGTA
TGGTGATGATCGAATTGAGCCATACATTCATGAAGGAGATATTCTCGAAAGACCTGACCTTTTCTACAAC
TCAGATGGATTAATTGCCTCTGAAGGAGCCATAAGTCCCGATTTCTTCAATGATTACCACCTTCAAAATG
GAGATGTTGTTGGGCAGCATTCATTTCCTGGCAGCACTTTTCATCCAAGGATTTCAAAGTGCTTTACAAA
TACGCACTAA
